Addgene plasmid #86664: pLinker-2xTy-HXGPRT-LoxP
Purpose: CRISPR tagging with 2xTy in Toxoplamsa gondii
Depositing lab: David Sibley. Depositing organization: Washington University in Saint Louis.
Backbone
  Vector backbone: pUC19
  Total vector size (bp): 2887
  Vector type: Expression in Toxoplasma gondii
  Selectable markers: HXGPRT
Growth in bacteria
  Bacterial resistance: Ampicillin, 100 μg/mL
  Growth temperature: 37°C
  Growth strain: DH5alpha
  Copy number: High Copy
Gene/Insert
  Gene/Insert name: Linker-2xTy-HXGPRT 3'UTR
  Species: Toxoplasma gondii
  Insert size (bp): 548
  Cloning method: Restriction Enzyme; 5′ cloning site NheI (not destroyed); 3′ cloning site XhoI (not destroyed)
  Sequencing primers: 5′ gggcccGCTAGCAAGGGCTCGGGCTCGACgATGCCTAAAGAGGTCCACACGAACCA; 3′ GTCGACCCCTCGAGTAGAACTAGTGGAT
Terms and licenses: Academic/Nonprofit Terms; Industry Terms: Not Available to Industry
How to cite: pLinker-2xTy-HXGPRT-LoxP was a gift from David Sibley (Addgene plasmid # 86664 ; http://n2t.net/addgene:86664 ; RRID:Addgene_86664)
