[The description below was written by a language model from this plasmid's Addgene catalogue record and pLannotate feature annotations shown in this document.]
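Description:
pLinker-2xTy-HXGPRT-LoxP is a template plasmid for CRISPR-assisted epitope tagging of genes in Toxoplasma gondii. In E. coli it is maintained at high copy through a ColE1/pUC-type origin and selected with ampicillin via the β-lactamase gene. The catalogue names pUC19 as the backbone and gives a vector size of 2,887 bp. However, the sequenced record is 5,502 nt and carries an f1 origin, flanking T7 and T3 promoters, and pBluescript-type polylinker fragments, alongside lac promoter/operator and lacZα remnants. These features look more like a pBluescript-style phagemid, and the record does not resolve the discrepancy.

The listed insert, cloned between NheI and XhoI, is a 548 bp segment comprising a short linker, two tandem Ty epitope tags and the HXGPRT 3′UTR. The feature annotation does not pick up these elements, but the unannotated stretch between the T3 promoter and the polylinker fragment is about the right size to contain them. Next to this region sits a selection cassette in which the T. gondii hypoxanthine-xanthine-guanine phosphoribosyltransferase (HXGPRT) coding sequence lies between two loxP sites in the same orientation. The promoter and terminator driving the marker are not annotated or stated.

The intended arrangement is that the linker-2xTy sequence becomes fused in frame to the 3′ end of a target gene, with the HXGPRT 3′UTR supplying downstream processing signals. HXGPRT then allows selection of tagged parasites, which generally requires an HXGPRT-deficient background. Because the marker is floxed, Cre recombinase can later excise it so that the marker can be reused. The record does not describe how the tagging fragment is prepared or targeted to a locus.
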