Features (pLannotate 1.2.2; 16 found; start..end, strand, type, name):
      7..40      +  protein_bind   loxP: Cre-mediated recombination occurs in the 8-bp core sequence (GCATACAT). Cre recombinase
    504..1193    +  CDS            HPRT (sequence withheld): HGXR_TOXGO - Experimental evidence at protein level: Swiss-Prot protein existence level 1. Catalyzes the transfer of a ribosyl phosphate group from 5- phosphoribose 1-diphosphate to the N(9) of hypoxanthine, guanine or xanthine, leading to IMP, GMP and XMP, respectively. Plays a central role in the generation of purine nucleotides through the purine salvage pathway. From Toxoplasma gondii.
   1977..2010    +  protein_bind   loxP: Cre-mediated recombination occurs in the 8-bp core sequence (GCATACAT). Cre recombinase
   2017..2046    -  misc_feature   MCS (fragment): pBluescript multiple cloning site
   2055..2073    -  promoter       T7 promoter: promoter for bacteriophage T7 RNA polymerase
   2076..2233    +  CDS            lacZα (fragment): LacZα fragment of β-galactosidase; lacZ fragment
   2238..2666    +  rep_origin     f1 ori (sequence partly withheld): f1 bacteriophage origin of replication; arrow indicates direction of (+) strand synthesis
   2719..2823    +  promoter       AmpR promoter: bla
   2824..3684    +  CDS            AmpR: β-lactamase; bla; confers resistance to ampicillin, carbenicillin, and related antibiotics
   3855..4443    +  rep_origin     ori: high-copy-number ColE1/pMB1/pBR322/pUC origin of replication
   4626..4718    +  CDS            lacI (fragment): lac repressor; lacI; The lac repressor binds to the lac operator to inhibit transcription in E. coli. This inhibition can be relieved by adding lactose or isopropyl-β-D-thiogalactopyranoside (IPTG).
   4731..4752    +  protein_bind   CAP binding site: CAP binding activates transcription in the presence of cAMP. E. coli catabolite activator protein
   4767..4797    +  promoter       lac promoter: promoter for the E. coli lac operon
   4805..4821    +  protein_bind   lac operator: The lac repressor binds to the lac operator to inhibit transcription in E. coli. This inhibition can be relieved by adding lactose or isopropyl-β-D-thiogalactopyranoside (IPTG). lac repressor encoded by lacI
   4866..4884    +  promoter       T3 promoter: promoter for bacteriophage T3 RNA polymerase
   5482..6       -  misc_feature   MCS (fragment) (across the origin): pBluescript multiple cloning site
>Addgene plasmid #86664 | pLinker-2xTy-HXGPRT-LoxP | addgene full sequence | sequence record 193761 | Addgene NGS Result
AAGCTTATAACTTCGTATAGCATACATTATACGAAGTTATCAGCACGAAACCTTGCATTCAAACCCGCCC
GCGGAAGATCCGATCTTGCTGCTGTTCGCAGTCCCAGTAGCGTCCTGTCGGCCGCGCCGTCTCTGTTGGT
GGGCAGCCGCTACACCTGTTATCTGACTGCCGTGCGCGAAAATGACGCCATTTTTGGGAAAATCGGGGAA
CTTCATTCTTTAAAAGTATGCGGAGGTTTCCTTTTTCTTCTGTTCGTTTCTTTTTCTCGGGTTTGATAAC
CGTGTTCGATGTAAGCACTTTCCGTCTCTCCTCCGTGCTTTGTTCGACATCGAGACCAGGTGTGCAGATC
CTTCGCTTGTCGATCCGGAGACGCGTGTCTCGTAGAACCTTTTCATTTTACCACACGGCAGTGCGGAGCA
CTGCTCTGAGTGCAGCAGGGACGGGTGAAGTTTCGCTTTAGTAGTGCGTTTCTGCTCTACGGGGCGTTGT
CAGATCCAGCAAA
[690 nt withheld, positions 504-1193]
TAAACCCTGCATAGCCCACAGAAGCTGCCCGTCTCTCGTTTTCCTCTCTTTTCGGAGGGATCAGGGAGAG
TGCCTCGGATCGGAGAGAGCTGACGAGGGGGTGCCAGAGACCCCTGTGTCCTTTATCGAAGAAAAGGGAT
GACTCTTCATGTGGCATTTCACACAGTCTCACCTCGCCTTGTTTTCTTTTTGTCAATCAGAACGAAAGCG
AGTTGCGGGTGACGCAGATGTGCGTGTATCCACTCGTGAATGCGTTATCGTTCTGTATGCCGCTAGAGTG
CTGGACTGTTGCTGTCTGCCCACGACAGCAGACAACTTTCCTTCTATGCACTTGCAGGATGGTGCAGCGC
AAACGACGGAGAGAAAGGAGCACCCTCTCAGTTTCCCTACGATGTGCTGTCAGTTTCGACTCTTCACCGC
GAACGATTGGCGATACGTCTCTGTTGACTTGTTAGGCTCCGACCACGAAGCTCCCTTAACTAGATAAGCC
GCGACACCTAAGTGTACACCATTTGCAGATCGATAATCTGCGACCGCTGAATCCGTCCAGATCAGTAAAA
CCGCACCACCTAAGTGTAAACCTTGTTTAGGTCGATAAAATGCTACCAACCCCCACCCACAATCGAGCCT
TGAGCGTTTCTGCGCACGCGTTGGCCTACGTGACTTGCTGATGCCTGCCTCTGGCCATTCATGCCAGTCA
GTGCGCATAAAAATGTGGACACAGTCGGTTGACAAGTGTTCTGGCAGGCTACAGTGACACCGCGGTGGAG
GGGGATCATTGAAATAACTTCGTATAGCATACATTATACGAAGTTATCTGCAGTCTAGAGCGGCCGCCAC
CGCGGTGGAGCTCCAATTCGCCCTATAGTGAGTCGTATTACAATTCACTGGCCGTCGTTTTACAACGTCG
TGACTGGGAAAACCCTGGCGTTACCCAACTTAATCGCCTTGCAGCACATCCCCCTTTCGCCAGCTGGCGT
AATAGCGAAGAGGCCCGCACCGATCGCCCTTCCCAACAGTTGCGCAGCCTGAATGGCGAATGGG
[124 nt withheld, positions 2238-2361]
C
[91 nt withheld, positions 2363-2453]
A
[49 nt withheld, positions 2455-2503]
CCTTTGACGTTGGAGTCCACGTTCTTT
[37 nt withheld, positions 2531-2567]
ACCCTATCTCGGTCTATTCTTTTGATTTATAAGGGATTTTGCCGATTTCGGCCTATTGGTTAAAAAATGA
GCTGATTTAACAAAAATTTAACGCGAATTTTAACAAAATATTAACGCTTACAATTTAGGTGGCACTTTTC
GGGGAAATGTGCGCGGAACCCCTATTTGTTTATTTTTCTAAATACATTCAAATATGTATCCGCTCATGAG
ACAATAACCCTGATAAATGCTTCAATAATATTGAAAAAGGAAGAGTATGAGTATTCAACATTTCCGTGTC
GCCCTTATTCCCTTTTTTGCGGCATTTTGCCTTCCTGTTTTTGCTCACCCAGAAACGCTGGTGAAAGTAA
AAGATGCTGAAGATCAGTTGGGTGCACGAGTGGGTTACATCGAACTGGATCTCAACAGCGGTAAGATCCT
TGAGAGTTTTCGCCCCGAAGAACGTTTTCCAATGATGAGCACTTTTAAAGTTCTGCTATGTGGCGCGGTA
TTATCCCGTATTGACGCCGGGCAAGAGCAACTCGGTCGCCGCATACACTATTCTCAGAATGACTTGGTTG
AGTACTCACCAGTCACAGAAAAGCATCTTACGGATGGCATGACAGTAAGAGAATTATGCAGTGCTGCCAT
AACCATGAGTGATAACACTGCGGCCAACTTACTTCTGACAACGATCGGAGGACCGAAGGAGCTAACCGCT
TTTTTGCACAACATGGGGGATCATGTAACTCGCCTTGATCGTTGGGAACCGGAGCTGAATGAAGCCATAC
CAAACGACGAGCGTGACACCACGATGCCTGTAGCAATGGCAACAACGTTGCGCAAACTATTAACTGGCGA
ACTACTTACTCTAGCTTCCCGGCAACAATTAATAGACTGGATGGAGGCGGATAAAGTTGCAGGACCACTT
CTGCGCTCGGCCCTTCCGGCTGGCTGGTTTATTGCTGATAAATCTGGAGCCGGTGAGCGTGGGTCTCGCG
GTATCATTGCAGCACTGGGGCCAGATGGTAAGCCCTCCCGTATCGTAGTTATCTACACGACGGGGAGTCA
GGCAACTATGGATGAACGAAATAGACAGATCGCTGAGATAGGTGCCTCACTGATTAAGCATTGGTAACTG
TCAGACCAAGTTTACTCATATATACTTTAGATTGATTTAAAACTTCATTTTTAATTTAAAAGGATCTAGG
TGAAGATCCTTTTTGATAATCTCATGACCAAAATCCCTTAACGTGAGTTTTCGTTCCACTGAGCGTCAGA
CCCCGTAGAAAAGATCAAAGGATCTTCTTGAGATCCTTTTTTTCTGCGCGTAATCTGCTGCTTGCAAACA
AAAAAACCACCGCTACCAGCGGTGGTTTGTTTGCCGGATCAAGAGCTACCAACTCTTTTTCCGAAGGTAA
CTGGCTTCAGCAGAGCGCAGATACCAAATACTGTTCTTCTAGTGTAGCCGTAGTTAGGCCACCACTTCAA
GAACTCTGTAGCACCGCCTACATACCTCGCTCTGCTAATCCTGTTACCAGTGGCTGCTGCCAGTGGCGAT
AAGTCGTGTCTTACCGGGTTGGACTCAAGACGATAGTTACCGGATAAGGCGCAGCGGTCGGGCTGAACGG
GGGGTTCGTGCACACAGCCCAGCTTGGAGCGAACGACCTACACCGAACTGAGATACCTACAGCGTGAGCT
ATGAGAAAGCGCCACGCTTCCCGAAGGGAGAAAGGCGGACAGGTATCCGGTAAGCGGCAGGGTCGGAACA
GGAGAGCGCACGAGGGAGCTTCCAGGGGGAAACGCCTGGTATCTTTATAGTCCTGTCGGGTTTCGCCACC
TCTGACTTGAGCGTCGATTTTTGTGATGCTCGTCAGGGGGGCGGAGCCTATGGAAAAACGCCAGCAACGC
GGCCTTTTTACGGTTCCTGGCCTTTTGCTGGCCTTTTGCTCACATGTTCTTTCCTGCGTTATCCCCTGAT
TCTGTGGATAACCGTATTACCGCCTTTGAGTGAGCTGATACCGCTCGCCGCAGCCGAACGACCGAGCGCA
GCGAGTCAGTGAGCGAGGAAGCGGAAGAGCGCCCAATACGCAAACCGCCTCTCCCCGCGCGTTGGCCGAT
TCATTAATGCAGCTGGCACGACAGGTTTCCCGACTGGAAAGCGGGCAGTGAGCGCAACGCAATTAATGTG
AGTTAGCTCACTCATTAGGCACCCCAGGCTTTACACTTTATGCTTCCGGCTCGTATGTTGTGTGGAATTG
TGAGCGGATAACAATTTCACACAGGAAACAGCTATGACCATGATTACGCCAAGCTCGAAATTAACCCTCA
CTAAAGGGAACAAAAGCTGGTACCCTGTACTTCCAATCCAATTTAATTAAAATTGGAAGTGGAGGACGGG
AATTCGGGCCCGCTAGCAAGGGCTCGGGCGAGGTCCACACGAACCAGGACCCGCTCGATGGCTCTGGCGG
CGAGGTCCACACGAACCAGGACCCGCTCGATTAACCCGGGCATATGTAGAAAAGTTGTAACGTTAGTAAA
CGTAACACACGGGTATAATAGCCATTTAATGGCGCCGTATATTTTTCACTCCCCCTCTCCGATAGGAGGA
AGAAAGACGATCCGTCTGCGAATGTATATTACATCGACCGGCCATAGTACGAGAAGTGGTGCCGGTATTG
TTCTGTCCGGGGGGTGTACCATCCTATTTTTTGTATATGTCGTTCTTGTCGGGGAGCAACAGCCCATCTT
CCGGCTATTGTCTCGTATCAGTTGTGAAACAGACTGCGTTTTGCCGAAAATGAGTCCTATGTCCGATGGC
TATTTGTACCGCTTCGTACCATTTCGCTTGTCAGCTGTAATCAACCGAATTCATTTGGCGAGACATGATT
CCGATTAAATTCTTTACTGCGCGTGCTCGGATCCACTAGTTCTACTCGAGGTCGACGGTATCGAT
